>Addgene plasmid #103359 | LSB-hsa-miR-219a-2-3p | depositor full sequence | sequence record 195767 | Full Sequence
AATTGAGGGGATAACGCAGGAAAGAACATGTGAGCAAAAGGCCAGCAAAAGGCCAGGAACCGTAAAAAGG
CCGCGTTGCTGGCGTTTTTCCATAGGCTCCGCCCCCCTGACGAGCATCACAAAAATCGACGCTCAAGTCA
GAGGTGGCGAAACCCGACAGGACTATAAAGATACCAGGCGTTTCCCCCTGGAAGCTCCCTCGTGCGCTCT
CCTGTTCCGACCCTGCCGCTTACCGGATACCTGTCCGCCTTTCTCCCTTCGGGAAGCGTGGCGCTTTCTC
ATAGCTCACGCTGTAGGTATCTCAGTTCGGTGTAGGTCGTTCGCTCCAAGCTGGGCTGTGTGCACGAACC
CCCCGTTCAGCCCGACCGCTGCGCCTTATCCGGTAACTATCGTCTTGAGTCCAACCCGGTAAGACACGAC
TTATCGCCACTGGCAGCAGCCACTGGTAACAGGATTAGCAGAGCGAGGTATGTAGGCGGTGCTACAGAGT
TCTTGAAGTGGTGGCCTAACTACGGCTACACTAGAAGAACAGTATTTGGTATCTGCGCTCTGCTGAAGCC
AGTTACCTTCGGAAAAAGAGTTGGTAGCTCTTGATCCGGCAAACAAACCACCGCTGGTAGCGGTGGTTTT
TTTGTTTGCAAGCAGCAGATTACGCGCAGAAAAAAAGGATCTCAAGAAGATCCTTTGATCTTTTCTACGG
GGTCTGACGCTCAGTGGAACGAAAACTCACGTTAAGGGATTTTGGTCATGAGATTATCAAAAAGGATCTT
CACCTAGATCCTTTTAAATTAAAAATGAAGTTTTAAATCAATCTAAAGTATATATGAGTAAACTTGGTCT
GACAGTTACCAATGCTTAATCAGTGAGGCACCTATCTCAGCGATCTGTCTATTTCGTTCATCCATAGTTG
CCTGACTCCCCGTCGTGTAGATAACTACGATACGGGAGGGCTTACCATCTGGCCCCAGTGCTGCAATGAT
ACCGCGAGAACCACGCTCACCGGCTCCAGATTTATCAGCAATAAACCAGCCAGCCGGAAGGGCCGAGCGC
AGAAGTGGTCCTGCAACTTTATCCGCCTCCATCCAGTCTATTAATTGTTGCCGGGAAGCTAGAGTAAGTA
GTTCGCCAGTTAATAGTTTGCGCAACGTTGTTGCCATTGCTACAGGCATCGTGGTGTCACGCTCGTCGTT
TGGTATGGCTTCATTCAGCTCCGGTTCCCAACGATCAAGGCGAGTTACATGATCCCCCATGTTGTGCAAA
AAAGCGGTTAGCTCCTTCGGTCCTCCGATCGTTGTCAGAAGTAAGTTGGCCGCAGTGTTATCACTCATGG
TTATGGCAGCACTGCATAATTCTCTTACTGTCATGCCATCCGTAAGATGCTTTTCTGTGACTGGTGAGTA
CTCAACCAAGTCATTCTGAGAATAGTGTATGCGGCGACCGAGTTGCTCTTGCCCGGCGTCAATACGGGAT
AATACCGCGCCACATAGCAGAACTTTAAAAGTGCTCATCATTGGAAAACGTTCTTCGGGGCGAAAACTCT
CAAGGATCTTACCGCTGTTGAGATCCAGTTCGATGTAACCCACTCGTGCACCCAACTGATCTTCAGCATC
TTTTACTTTCACCAGCGTTTCTGGGTGAGCAAAAACAGGAAGGCAAAATGCCGCAAAAAAGGGAATAAGG
GCGACACGGAAATGTTGAATACTCATACTCTTCCTTTTTCAATATTATTGAAGCATTTATCAGGGTTATT
GTCTCATGAGCGGATACATATTTGAATGTAGCTCCGAATTTCTCGAGGGCTTGTCGACGACGGCGGTCTC
CGTCGTCAGGATCATGAATTCGACCCGCCTGCCACCATGACCGAGTACAAGCCCACGGTGCGCCTCGCCA
CCCGCGACGACGTCCCCCGGGCCGTACGCACCCTCGCCGCCGCGTTCGCCGACTACCCCGCCACGCGCCA
CACCGTCGACCCGGACCGCCACATCGAGCGGGTCACCGAGCTGCAAGAACTCTTCCTCACGCGCGTCGGG
CTCGACATCGGCAAGGTGTGGGTCGCGGACGACGGCGCCGCGGTGGCGGTCTGGACCACGCCGGAGAGCG
TCGAAGCGGGGGCGGTGTTCGCCGAGATCGGCCCGCGCATGGCCGAGTTGAGCGGTTCCCGGCTGGCCGC
GCAGCAACAGATGGAAGGCCTCCTGGCGCCGCACCGGCCCAAGGAGCCCGCGTGGTTCCTGGCCACCGTC
GGCGTCTCGCCCGACCACCAGGGCAAGGGTCTGGGCAGCGCCGTCGTGCTCCCCGGAGTGGAGGCGGCCG
AGCGCGCCGGGGTGCCCGCCTTCCTGGAGACATCCGCGCCCCGCAACCTCCCCTTCTACGAGCGGCTCGG
CTTCACCGTCACCGCCGACGTCGAGGTGCCCGAAGGACCGCGCACCTGGTGCATGACCCGCAAGCCCGGT
GCCTGATACGCGTGAATTCACTCCTCAGGTGCAGGCTGCCTATCAGAAGGTGGTGGCTGGTGTGGCCAAT
GCCCTGGCTCACAAATACCACTGAGATCTTTTTCCCTCTGCCAAAAATTATGGGGACATCATGAAGCCCC
TTGAGCATCTGACTTCTGGCTAATAAAGGAAATTTATTTTCATTGCAATAGTGTGTTGGAATTTTTTGTG
TCTCTCACTCGGAAGGACATATGGGAGGGCAAATCATTTAAAACATCAGAATGAGTATTTGGTTTAGAGT
TTGGCAACATATGCCCATATGCTGGCTGCCATGAACAAAGGTTGGCTATAAAGAGGTCATCAGTATATGA
AACAGCCCCCTGCTGTCCATTCCTTATTCCATAGAAAAGCCTTGACTTGAGGTTAGATTTTTTTTATATT
TTGTTTTGTGTTATTTTTTTCTTTAACATCCCTAAAATTTTCCTTACATGTTTTACTAGCCAGATTTTTC
CTCCTCTCCTGACTACTCCCAGTCATAGCTGTCCCTCTTCTCTTATGGAGATCCCTCGACCTGCAGCCCA
AGCTTGAATTCTCTAGAATTACCCTGTTATCCCTATGCTTGGTTTACCGAGCTCTTATTGGTTTTCAAAC
TTCATTGACTGTGCCCAACGCGCCTGGGAGCTCACGGGGACAGCCCCCCCCCAAAGCCCCCAGGGATGTA
ATTACGTCCCTCCCCCGCTAGGGGGCAGCAGCGAGCCGCCCGGGGCTCCGCTCCGGTCCGGCGCTCCCCC
CGCATCCCCGAGCCGGCAGCGTGCGGGGACAGCCCGGGCACGGGGAAGGTGGCACGGGATCGCTTTCCTC
TGAACGCTTCTCGCTGCTCTTTGAGCCTGCAGACACCTGGGGGGATACGGGGAAAAAGCTAGGCTGAAAG
ACCGGTTCTTAGAATGACACGCGCCTGGGAGCTCACGGGGACAGCCCCCCCCCAAAGCCCCCAGGGATGT
AATTACGTCCCTCCCCCGCTAGGGGGCAGCAGCGAGCCGCCCGGGGCTCCGCTCCGGTCCGGCGCTCCCC
CCGCATCCCCGAGCCGGCAGCGTGCGGGGACAGCCCGGGCACGGGGAAGGTGGCACGGGATCGCTTTCCT
CTGAACGCTTCTCGCTGCTCTTTGAGCCTGCAGACACCTGGGGGGATACGGGGAAAAAGCTAACTTCTGA
GACGACAACTTTGTATAGAAAAGTTGGCTCCGAATTCGCCCTTGACAGCAGAGATCCAGTTTGGTTAATT
AATTGGCTCCGGTGCCCGTCAGTGGGCAGAGCGCACATCGCCCACAGTCCCCGAGAAGTTGTGGGGAGGG
GTCGGCAATTGAACCGGTGCCTAGAGAAGGTGGCGCGGGGTAAACTGGGAAAGTGATGTCGTGTACTGGC
TCCGCCTTTTTCCCGAGGGTGGGGGAGAACCGTATATAAGTGCAGTAGTCGCCGTGAACGTTCTTTTTCG
CAACGGGTTTGCCGCCAGAACACAGGTAAGTGCCGTGTGTGGTTCCCGCGGGCCTGGCCTCTTTACGGGT
TATGGCCCTTGCGTGCCTTGAATTACTTCCACCTGGCTGCAGTACGTGATTCTTGATCCCGAGCTTCGGG
TTGGAAGTGGGTGGGAGAGTTCGAGGCCTTGCGCTTAAGGAGCCCCTTCGCCTCGTGCTTGAGTTGAGGC
CTGGCCTGGGCGCTGGGGCCGCCGCGTGCGAATCTGGTGGCACCTTCGCGCCTGTCTCGCTGCTTTCGAT
AAGTCTCTAGCCATTTAAAATTTTTGATGACCTGCTGCGACGCTTTTTTTCTGGCAAGATAGTCTTGTAA
ATGCGGGCCAAGATCTGCACACTGGTATTTCGGTTTTTGGGGCCGCGGGCGGCGACGGGGCCCGTGCGTC
CCAGCGCACATGTTCGGCGAGGCGGGGCCTGCGAGCGCGGCCACCGAGAATCGGACGGGGGTAGTCTCAA
GCTGGCCGGCCTGCTCTGGTGCCTGGCCTCGCGCCGCCGTGTATCGCCCCGCCCTGGGCGGCAAGGCTGG
CCCGGTCGGCACCAGTTGCGTGAGCGGAAAGATGGCCGCTTCCCGGCCCTGCTGCAGGGAGCTCAAAATG
GAGGACGCGGCGCTCGGGAGAGCGGGCGGGTGAGTCACCCACACAAAGGAAAAGGGCCTTTCCGTCCTCA
GCCGTCGCTTCATGTGACTCCACGGAGTACCGGGCGCCGTCCAGGCACCTCGATTAGTTCTCGAGCTTTT
GGAGTACGTCGTCTTTAGGTTGGGGGGAGGGGTTTTATGCGATGGAGTTTCCCCACACTGAGTGGGTGGA
GACTGAAGTTAGGCCAGCTTGGCACTTGATGTAATTCTCCTTGGAATTTGCCCTTTTTGAGTTTGGATCT
TGGTTCATTCTCAAGCCTCAGACAGTGGTTCAAAGTTTTTTTCTTCCATTTCAGGTGTCGTGAGAAGGGC
GAATTCGACCCAAGTTTGTACAAAAAAGCAGGCTGGATCCAGGTGCCACCATGGTGAGCGAGCTGATTAA
GGAGAACATGCACATGAAGCTGTACATGGAGGGCACCGTGAACAACCACCACTTCAAGTGCACATCCGAG
GGCGAAGGCAAGCCCTACGAGGGCACCCAGACCATGAGAATCAAGGCGGTCGAGGGCGGCCCTCTCCCCT
TCGCCTTCGACATCCTGGCTACCAGCTTCATGTACGGCAGCAAAACCTTCATCAACCACACCCAGGGCAT
CCCCGACTTCTTTAAGCAGTCCTTCCCCGAGGGCTTCACATGGGAGAGAGTCACCACATACGAAGATGGG
GGCGTGCTGACCGCTACCCAGGACACCAGCCTCCAGGACGGCTGCCTCATCTACAACGTCAAGATCAGAG
GGGTGAACTTCCCATCCAACGGCCCTGTGATGCAGAAGAAAACACTCGGCTGGGAGGCCTCCACCGAGAC
ACTGTACCCCGCTGACGGCGGCCTGGAAGGCAGAGCCGACATGGCCCTGAAGCTCGTGGGCGGGGGCCAC
CTGATCTGCAACCTTAAGACCACATACAGATCCAAGAAACCCGCTAAGAACCTCAAGATGCCCGGCGTCT
ACTATGTGGACAGGAGACTGGAAAGAATCAAGGAGGCCGACAAAGAGACATACGTCGAGCAGCACGAGGT
GGCTGTGGCCAGATACTGCGACCTCCCTAGCAAACTGGGGCACAAACTTAATTGAGAATTCTACCACCCA
GCTTTCTTGTACAAAGTGGTACGTCTCAAGACCAGAGGTCTCTGCTTGTACTTTGACAGATGTCCAGCCA
CAATTCTACAGATGTCCAGCCACAATTCTACAGATGTCCAGCCACAATTCTACAGATGTCCAGCCACAAT
TCTCAACCAGAAGAGACCTGTGCTTCACTCCTCAGGTGCAGGCTGCCTATCAGAAGGTGGTGGCTGGTGT
GGCCAATGCCCTGGCTCACAAATACCACTGAGATCTTTTTCCCTCTGCCAAAAATTATGGGGACATCATG
AAGCCCCTTGAGCATCTGACTTCTGGCTAATAAAGGAAATTTATTTTCATTGCAATAGTGTGTTGGAATT
TTTTGTGTCTCTCACTCGGAAGGACATATGGGAGGGCAAATCATTTAAAACATCAGAATGAGTATTTGGT
TTAGAGTTTGGCAACATATGCCCATATGCTGGCTGCCATGAACAAAGGTTGGCTATAAAGAGGTCATCAG
TATATGAAACAGCCCCCTGCTGTCCATTCCTTATTCCATAGAAAAGCCTTGACTTGAGGTTAGATTTTTT
TTATATTTTGTTTTGTGTTATTTTTTTCTTTAACATCCCTAAAATTTTCCTTACATGTTTTACTAGCCAG
ATTTTTCCTCCTCTCCTGACTACTCCCAGTCATAGCTGTCCCTCTTCTCTTATGGAGATCCCGAGCGGTG
CGTTTTTATGCTTGTAGTATTGTATAATGTTTTTAAGATCCAAGCTTCTGACCTCTTCTCTTCCTCCCAC
AGGGCCTCGAGACAATTGCATCGATGGTACCAGTGAAAGTCTGCAATGAATTCGAGTTGGCGCGCCTGTC
ATTCTAAATCTCTCTTTCAGCCTAAAGCTTTTTCCCCGTATCCCCCCAGGTGTCTGCAGGCTCAAAGAGC
AGCGAGAAGCGTTCAGAGGAAAGCGATCCCGTGCCACCTTCCCCGTGCCCGGGCTGTCCCCGCACGCTGC
CGGCTCGGGGATGCGGGGGGAGCGCCGGACCGGAGCGGAGCCCCGGGCGGCTCGCTGCTGCCCCCTAGCG
GGGGAGGGACGTAATTACATCCCTGGGGGCTTTGGGAGGGGGCTGTCCCCGTGAGCTCCCAGGCGCGCCT
GTCATTCTAAATCTCTCTTTCAGCCTAAAGCTTTTTCCCCGTATCCCCCCAGGTGTCTGCAGGCTCAAAG
AGCAGCGAGAAGCGTTCAGAGGAAAGCGATCCCGTGCCACCTTCCCCGTGCCCGGGCTGTCCCCGCACGC
TGCCGGCTCGGGGATGCGGGGGGAGCGCCGGACCGGAGCGGAGCCCCGGGCGGCTCGCTGCTGCCCCCTA
GCGGGGGAGGGACGTAATTACATCCCTGGGGGCTTTGGGGGGGGGCTGTCCCCGTGAGCTCCCAGGCGCG
CCAACTCGGTACCGTATCGATGTCGACGTTAACGCTAGTGATATCAACTTTGTATAGAAAAGTTGGCTCC
GAATTCGCCCTTGACAGCAGAGATCCAGTTTGGTTAATTAATTGGCTCCGGTGCCCGTCAGTGGGCAGAG
CGCACATCGCCCACAGTCCCCGAGAAGTTGTGGGGAGGGGTCGGCAATTGAACCGGTGCCTAGAGAAGGT
GGCGCGGGGTAAACTGGGAAAGTGATGTCGTGTACTGGCTCCGCCTTTTTCCCGAGGGTGGGGGAGAACC
GTATATAAGTGCAGTAGTCGCCGTGAACGTTCTTTTTCGCAACGGGTTTGCCGCCAGAACACAGGTAAGT
GCCGTGTGTGGTTCCCGCGGGCCTGGCCTCTTTACGGGTTATGGCCCTTGCGTGCCTTGAATTACTTCCA
CCTGGCTGCAGTACGTGATTCTTGATCCCGAGCTTCGGGTTGGAAGTGGGTGGGAGAGTTCGAGGCCTTG
CGCTTAAGGAGCCCCTTCGCCTCGTGCTTGAGTTGAGGCCTGGCCTGGGCGCTGGGGCCGCCGCGTGCGA
ATCTGGTGGCACCTTCGCGCCTGTCTCGCTGCTTTCGATAAGTCTCTAGCCATTTAAAATTTTTGATGAC
CTGCTGCGACGCTTTTTTTCTGGCAAGATAGTCTTGTAAATGCGGGCCAAGATCTGCACACTGGTATTTC
GGTTTTTGGGGCCGCGGGCGGCGACGGGGCCCGTGCGTCCCAGCGCACATGTTCGGCGAGGCGGGGCCTG
CGAGCGCGGCCACCGAGAATCGGACGGGGGTAGTCTCAAGCTGGCCGGCCTGCTCTGGTGCCTGGCCTCG
CGCCGCCGTGTATCGCCCCGCCCTGGGCGGCAAGGCTGGCCCGGTCGGCACCAGTTGCGTGAGCGGAAAG
ATGGCCGCTTCCCGGCCCTGCTGCAGGGAGCTCAAAATGGAGGACGCGGCGCTCGGGAGAGCGGGCGGGT
GAGTCACCCACACAAAGGAAAAGGGCCTTTCCGTCCTCAGCCGTCGCTTCATGTGACTCCACGGAGTACC
GGGCGCCGTCCAGGCACCTCGATTAGTTCTCGAGCTTTTGGAGTACGTCGTCTTTAGGTTGGGGGGAGGG
GTTTTATGCGATGGAGTTTCCCCACACTGAGTGGGTGGAGACTGAAGTTAGGCCAGCTTGGCACTTGATG
TAATTCTCCTTGGAATTTGCCCTTTTTGAGTTTGGATCTTGGTTCATTCTCAAGCCTCAGACAGTGGTTC
AAAGTTTTTTTCTTCCATTTCAGGTGTCGTGAGAAGGGCGAATTCGACCCAAGTTTGTACAAAAAAGCAG
GCTCGCCACCATGGTGAGCAAGGGCGAGGAGCTGTTCACCGGGGTGGTGCCCATCCTGGTCGAGCTGGAC
GGCGACGTAAACGGCCACAAGTTCAGCGTGAGGGGCGAGGGCGAGGGCGATGCCACCAACGGCAAGCTGA
CCCTGAAGTTCATCTGCACCACCGGCAAGCTGCCCGTGCCCTGGCCCACCCTCGTGACCACCCTGAGCCA
CGGCGTGCAGTGCTTCGCCCGCTACCCCGACCACATGAAGCAGCACGACTTCTTCAAGTCCGCCATGCCC
GAAGGCTACGTCCAGGAGCGCACCATCTTCTTCAAGGACGACGGCACCTACAAGACCCGCGCCGAGGTGA
AGTTCGAGGGCGACACCCTAGTGAACCGCATCGAGCTGAAGGGCGTCGACTTCAAGGAGGACGGCAACAT
CCTGGGGCACAAGCTGGAGTACAACTTCAACAGCCACAACATCTATATCATGGCCGTCAAGCAGAAGAAC
GGCATCAAGGTGAACTTCAAGATCCGCCACAACGTGGAGGACGGCAGCGTGCAGCTCGCCGACCACTACC
AGCAGAACACCCCCATCGGCGACGGCCCCGTGCTGCTGCCCGACAGCCACTACCTGAGCACCCAGTCCGT
GCTGAGCAAAGACCCCAACGAGAAGCGCGATCACATGGTCCTGCTGGAGTTCCGCACCGCCGCCGGGATC
ACTCTCGGCATGGACGAGCTGTACAAGTAATACCACCCAGCTTTCTTGTACAAAGTGGTACGCGTGAATT
CACTCCTCAGGTGCAGGCTGCCTATCAGAAGGTGGTGGCTGGTGTGGCCAATGCCCTGGCTCACAAATAC
CACTGAGATCTTTTTCCCTCTGCCAAAAATTATGGGGACATCATGAAGCCCCTTGAGCATCTGACTTCTG
GCTAATAAAGGAAATTTATTTTCATTGCAATAGTGTGTTGGAATTTTTTGTGTCTCTCACTCGGAAGGAC
ATATGGGAGGGCAAATCATTTAAAACATCAGAATGAGTATTTGGTTTAGAGTTTGGCAACATATGCCCAT
ATGCTGGCTGCCATGAACAAAGGTTGGCTATAAAGAGGTCATCAGTATATGAAACAGCCCCCTGCTGTCC
ATTCCTTATTCCATAGAAAAGCCTTGACTTGAGGTTAGATTTTTTTTATATTTTGTTTTGTGTTATTTTT
TTCTTTAACATCCCTAAAATTTTCCTTACATGTTTTACTAGCCAGATTTTTCCTCCTCTCCTGACTACTC
CCAGTCATAGCTGTCCCTCTTCTCTTATGGAGATCCCTCGACCTGCAGCCCAAGCTTGGCGTAATCATGG
TCATAGCTGTTTCCTGTGTGAAATTGTTATCCGCTCACAATTCCACACAACATACGAGCCGGAAGCATAA
AGTGTAAAGCCTGGGGTGCCTAATGAGTGAGCTAACTCACATTAATTGCGTTGCGCTCACTGCCCGCTTT
CCAGTCGGGAAACCTGTCGTGCCAGCGGATCGACAGTACTAAGCTTGGTCTAATACCCAATCTCTCGTCT
TATCCAGATGTTTTATACGCCTCTGGCCCGTGTCTCAAAATCTCTGATGTTACATTGCACAAGATAAAAT
AATATCATCATGAACAATAAAACTGTCTGCTTACATAAACAGTAATACAAGGGGTGTTATGAGCCATATT
CAACGGGAAACGTCGAGGCCGCGATTAAATTCCAACATGGATGCTGATTTATATGGGTATAAATGGGCTC
GCGATAATGTCGGGCAATCAGGTGCGACAATCTATCGCTTGTATGGGAAGCCCGATGCGCCAGAGTTGTT
TCTGAAACATGGCAAAGGTAGCGTTGCCAATGATGTTACAGATGAGATGGTCAGACTAAACTGGCTGACG
GAATTTATGCCTCTTCCGACCATCAAGCATTTTATCCGTACTCCTGATGATGCATGGTTACTCACCACTG
CGATCCCCGGAAAAACAGCATTCCAGGTATTAGAAGAATATCCTGATTCAGGTGAAAATATTGTTGATGC
GCTGGCAGTGTTCCTGCGCCGGTTGCATTCGATTCCTGTTTGTAATTGTCCTTTTAACAGCGATCGCGTA
TTTCGTCTCGCTCAGGCGCAATCACGAATGAATAACGGTTTGGTTGATGCGAGTGATTTTGATGACGAGC
GTAATGGCTGGCCTGTTGAACAAGTCTGGAAAGAAATGCATAAACTTTTGCCATTCTCACCGGATTCAGT
CGTCACTCATGGTGATTTCTCACTTGATAACCTTATTTTTGACGAGGGGAAATTAATAGGTTGTATTGAT
GTTGGACGAGTCGGAATCGCAGACCGATACCAGGATCTTGCCATCCTATGGAACTGCCTCGGTGAGTTTT
CTCCTTCATTACAGAAACGGCTTTTTCAAAAATATGGTATTGATAATCCTGATATGAATAAATTGCAGTT
TCATTTGATGCTCGATGAGTTTTTCTAATCAGAATTGGTTAATTGGTTGTAACACTGGCAGAGCATTACG
CTGACTTGACGGGACGGCGCAAGCTCATGACCAAAATCCCTTAACGTGAGTTACGCGTCGTTCCACTGAG
CGTCAGAGGTATCACTAGTATTACAGAGGTAAGTTATAACAGTCGCCTAACCC
Features (pLannotate 1.2.2; 28 found; start..end, strand, type, name):
     87..675     -  rep_origin     ori: high-copy-number ColE1/pMB1/pBR322/pUC origin of replication
    846..1706    -  CDS            AmpR: β-lactamase; bla; confers resistance to ampicillin, carbenicillin, and related antibiotics
   1707..1778    -  promoter       AmpR promoter: bla
   1857..2456    +  CDS            PuroR: puromycin N-acetyltransferase; pac from Streptomyces alboniger; confers resistance to puromycin
   2461..2541    +  CDS            HBB (fragment): HBB_PONPY - Experimental evidence at transcript level: Swiss-Prot protein existence level 2. Involved in oxygen transport from the lung to the various peripheral tissues. From Pongo pygmaeus (Bornean orangutan).
   2612..2667    +  polyA_signal   β-globin poly(A) signal: rabbit β-globin polyadenylation signal (Gil and Proudfoot, 1987)
   3646..3666    +  protein_bind   attB4: mutant version of attB; core recombination site for the Gateway® BP reaction BP Clonase™
   3734..3945    +  promoter       EF-1α core promoter: core promoter for human elongation factor EF-1α
   3946..4884    +  intron         EF-1α intron A: intron upstream of the start codon of human EF-1α
   4911..4931    +  protein_bind   attB1: mutant version of attB; core recombination site for the Gateway® BP reaction BP Clonase™
   4951..5646    +  CDS            mKate2: mKate2 is a basic (constitutively fluorescent) red fluorescent protein published in 2009, derived from Entacmaea quadricolor. It is reported to be a rapidly-maturing monomer with moderate acid sensitivity.
   5666..5690    -  protein_bind   attB2: mutant version of attB; recombination site for the Gateway® BP reaction BP Clonase™
   5834..5908    +  CDS            HBB (fragment): HBB_PONPY - Experimental evidence at transcript level: Swiss-Prot protein existence level 2. Involved in oxygen transport from the lung to the various peripheral tissues. From Pongo pygmaeus (Bornean orangutan).
   5979..6034    +  polyA_signal   β-globin poly(A) signal: rabbit β-globin polyadenylation signal (Gil and Proudfoot, 1987)
   6418..6443    +  misc_feature   SA: splice acceptor site
   7115..7135    +  protein_bind   attB4: mutant version of attB; core recombination site for the Gateway® BP reaction BP Clonase™
   7203..7414    +  promoter       EF-1α core promoter: core promoter for human elongation factor EF-1α
   7415..8353    +  intron         EF-1α intron A: intron upstream of the start codon of human EF-1α
   8380..8400    +  protein_bind   attB1: mutant version of attB; core recombination site for the Gateway® BP reaction BP Clonase™
   8411..9127    +  CDS            EBFP2: EBFP2 is a basic (constitutively fluorescent) blue fluorescent protein published in 2007, derived from Aequorea victoria. It is reported to be a rapidly-maturing monomer with moderate acid sensitivity.
   9135..9159    -  protein_bind   attB2: mutant version of attB; recombination site for the Gateway® BP reaction BP Clonase™
   9163..9243    +  CDS            HBB (fragment): HBB_PONPY - Experimental evidence at transcript level: Swiss-Prot protein existence level 2. Involved in oxygen transport from the lung to the various peripheral tissues. From Pongo pygmaeus (Bornean orangutan).
   9314..9369    +  polyA_signal   β-globin poly(A) signal: rabbit β-globin polyadenylation signal (Gil and Proudfoot, 1987)
   9752..9774    -  protein_bind   lac operator (fragment): The lac repressor binds to the lac operator to inhibit transcription in E. coli. This inhibition can be relieved by adding lactose or isopropyl-β-D-thiogalactopyranoside (IPTG). lac repressor encoded by lacI
   9778..9808    -  promoter       lac promoter: promoter for the E. coli lac operon
   9823..9844    -  protein_bind   CAP binding site: CAP binding activates transcription in the presence of cAMP. E. coli catabolite activator protein
   9857..9896    -  CDS            lacI (fragment): lac repressor; lacI; The lac repressor binds to the lac operator to inhibit transcription in E. coli. This inhibition can be relieved by adding lactose or isopropyl-β-D-thiogalactopyranoside (IPTG).
  10069..10878   +  CDS            KanR: aminoglycoside phosphotransferase; aph(3')-Ia; confers resistance to kanamycin in bacteria or G418 (Geneticin®) in eukaryotes
