[The description below was written by a language model from this plasmid's Addgene catalogue record and pLannotate feature annotations shown in this document.]
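Description:
LSB-hsa-miR-219a-2-3p is an 11 kb mammalian expression plasmid built on the Low Sensor Backbone (LSB) and designed as a two-colour fluorescent sensor of microRNA activity. It is propagated in E. coli from a high-copy ColE1/pUC-type origin and carries both β-lactamase (AmpR) and an aph(3')-Ia kanamycin resistance gene, so it is selected with ampicillin and kanamycin together. Small lac promoter/operator and lacI fragments are also annotated and appear to be backbone remnants.

The payload consists of two parallel transcription units with the same architecture. Each has a human EF-1α core promoter with its intron A, a fluorescent protein coding sequence flanked by Gateway attB scars (attB4, attB1, attB2), and a rabbit β-globin 3' region with its poly(A) signal. One unit expresses the red protein mKate2 and, according to the record, carries a target site for human miR-219a-2-3p in its 3' UTR. This site is not annotated separately in the feature table but would fall in the gap between attB2 and the β-globin sequence. The other unit expresses EBFP2 without a target site and serves as an internal reference for transfection and expression level. When the miRNA is active in a cell, mKate2 is repressed relative to EBFP2, so the red-to-blue ratio gives a quantitative readout of miRNA activity.

A puromycin N-acetyltransferase gene with its own β-globin poly(A) signal allows selection in mammalian cells, although no dedicated promoter for it is annotated. The depositor notes that the repeated poly(A) elements make the plasmid inherently unstable. The physical plasmid also differs slightly from the deposited sequence by short insertions flanking the puromycin gene, which do not impair selection.
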