Addgene plasmid #103359: LSB-hsa-miR-219a-2-3p
Purpose: Used to sense miRNA activity using fluorescence based tools. hsa-miR-219a-2-3p target in 3' UTR of of mKate. miRNA activity can be measured by the repression of mKate2 relative to EBFP2 fluorescent proteins . Plasmid is inherently unstable; please see Depositor Comments
Depositing lab: Ron Weiss. Depositing organization: Massachusetts Institute of Technology. Publication: A mixed antagonistic/synergistic miRNA repression model enables accurate predictions of multi-input miRNA sensor activity. Gam JJ, Babb J, Weiss R. Nat Commun. 2018 Jun 22;9(1):2430. doi: 10.1038/s41467-018-04575-0. PubMed 29934631.
Backbone
  Vector backbone: Low Sensor Backbone (LSB)
  Vector type: Mammalian Expression, Synthetic Biology
Growth in bacteria
  Bacterial resistance: Ampicillin and Kanamycin, 100 & 50 μg/mL
  Growth temperature: 30°C
  Growth strain: NEB Stable
  Copy number: High Copy
Gene/Insert
  Gene/Insert name: hsa-miR-219a-2-3p target
  Species: H. sapiens (human)
  Entrez Gene: MIR219A2 (a.k.a. MIR219-2, MIRN219-2, hsa-mir-219a-2, mir-219a-2)
  Promoter: EF-1a
  Cloning method: Gibson Cloning
Terms and licenses: Academic/Nonprofit Terms; Industry Terms: Not Available to Industry
Depositor comments: Please note that this plasmid is inherently unstable due to a repeating poly A element. We recommend performing a diagnostic digest on multiple colonies upon receipt. The depositors would like to note the presence of several discrepancies between the depositor sequence and physical plasmid sequence. In particular, the sequences upstream and downstream of the puromycin coding region have 10 bp insertions which do not affect the ability to perform puromycin selection. The sequences for those regions within the physical plasmids are as follows: Upstream of Puro: GAATTCGACCGCCTGTCTCAAGGTGCCACC; Downstream of Puro: GCTTTGAGACTACGCGTGAATTCACTCCTC.
How to cite: LSB-hsa-miR-219a-2-3p was a gift from Ron Weiss (Addgene plasmid # 103359 ; http://n2t.net/addgene:103359 ; RRID:Addgene_103359)
