>Addgene plasmid #103359 | LSB-hsa-miR-219a-2-3p | depositor partial sequence | sequence record 195768 | hsa-miR-219a-2-3p target
ACAGATGTCCAGCCACAATTCT
