>Addgene plasmid #103359 | LSB-hsa-miR-219a-2-3p | addgene partial sequence | sequence record 272258 | mKate2-F 5'-ACCCGCTAAGAACCTCAAGA-3'
TCAAGGAGGCCGACAAAGAGACATACGTCGAGCAGCACGAGGTGGCTGTGGCCAGATACTGCGACCTCCC
TAGCAAACTGGGGCACAAACTTAATTGAGAATTCTACCACCCAGCTTTCTTGTACAAAGTGGTACGTCTC
AAGACCAGAGGTCTCTGCTTGTACTTTGACAGATGTCCAGCCACAATTCTACAGATGTCCAGCCACAATT
CTACAGATGTCCAGCCACAATTCTACAGATGTCCAGCCACAATTCTCAACCAGAAGAGACCTGTGCTTCA
CTCCTCAGGTGCAGGCTGCCTATCAGAAGGTGGTGGCTGGTGTGGCCAATGCCCTGGCTCACAAATACCA
CTGAGATCTTTTTCCCTCTGCCAAAAATTATGGGGACATCATGAAGCCCCTTGAGCATCTGACTTCTGGC
TAATAAAGGAAATTTATTTTCATTGCAATAGTGTGTTGGAATTTTTTGTGTCTCTCACTCGGAAGGACAT
ATGGGAGGGCAAATCATTTAAAACATCAGAATGAGTATTTGGTTTAGAGTTTGGCAACATATGCCCATAT
GCTGGCTGCCATGAACAAAGGTTGGCTATAAAGAGGTCATCAGTATATGAAACAGCCCCCTGCTGTCCAT
TCCTTATTCCATAGAAAAGCCTTGACTTGA
